>Addgene plasmid #65140 | pYTK033 | depositor full sequence | sequence record 110193 | Full Sequence
TCGGTCTCATATGTCTAAAGGTGAAGAATTATTCACTGGTGTTGTCCCAATTTTGGTTGAATTAGATGGT
GATGTTAATGGTCACAAATTTTCTGTCTCCGGTGAAGGTGAAGGTGATGCTACTTACGGTAAATTGACCT
TAAAATTGATTTGTACTACTGGTAAATTGCCAGTTCCATGGCCAACCTTAGTCACTACTTTAGGTTATGG
TTTGCAATGTTTTGCTAGATACCCAGATCATATGAAACAACATGACTTTTTCAAGTCTGCCATGCCAGAA
GGTTATGTTCAAGAAAGAACTATTTTTTTCAAAGATGACGGTAACTACAAGACCAGAGCTGAAGTCAAGT
TTGAAGGTGATACCTTAGTTAATAGAATCGAATTAAAAGGTATTGATTTTAAAGAAGGTGGTAACATTTT
AGGTCACAAATTGGAATACAACTATAACTCTCACAATGTTTACATCACTGCTGACAAACAAAAGAATGGT
ATCAAAGCTAACTTCAAAATTAGACACAACATTGAAGATGGTGGTGTTCAATTAGCTGACCATTATCAAC
AAAATACTCCAATTGGTGATGGTCCAGTCTTGTTACCAGACAACCATTACTTATCCTATCAATCTGCCTT
ATCCAAAGATCCAAACGAAAAGAGAGATCACATGGTCTTGTTAGAATTTGTTACTGCTGCTGGTATTACC
CATGGTATGGATGAATTGTACAAAGGATCCTGAGACCAGACCAATAAAAAACGCCCGGCGGCAACCGAGC
GTTCTGAACAAATCCAGATGGAGTTCTGAGGTCATTACTGGATCTATCAACAGGAGTCCAAGCGAGCTCG
ATATCAAATTACGCCCCGCCCTGCCACTCATCGCAGTACTGTTGTAATTCATTAAGCATTCTGCCGACAT
GGAAGCCATCACAAACGGCATGATGAACCTGAATCGCCAGCGGCATCAGCACCTTGTCGCCTTGCGTATA
ATATTTGCCCATGGTGAAAACGGGGGCGAAGAAGTTGTCCATATTGGCCACGTTTAAATCAAAACTGGTG
AAACTCACCCAGGGATTGGCTGAAACGAAAAACATATTCTCAATAAACCCTTTAGGGAAATAGGCCAGGT
TTTCACCGTAACACGCCACATCTTGCGAATATATGTGTAGAAACTGCCGGAAATCGTCGTGGTATTCACT
CCAGAGCGATGAAAACGTTTCAGTTTGCTCATGGAAAACGGTGTAACAAGGGTGAACACTATCCCATATC
ACCAGCTCACCGTCTTTCATTGCCATACGAAATTCCGGATGAGCATTCATCAGGCGGGCAAGAATGTGAA
TAAAGGCCGGATAAAACTTGTGCTTATTTTTCTTTACGGTCTTTAAAAAGGCCGTAATATCCAGCTGAAC
GGTCTGGTTATAGGTACATTGAGCAACTGACTGAAATGCCTCAAAATGTTCTTTACGATGCCATTGGGAT
ATATCAACGGTGGTATATCCAGTGATTTTTTTCTCCATTTTAGCTTCCTTAGCTCCTGAAAATCTCGATA
ACTCAAAAAATACGCCCGGTAGTGATCTTATTTCATTATGGTGAAAGTTGGAACCTCTTACGTGCCCGAT
CAATCATGACCAAAATCCCTTAACGTGAGTTTTCGTTCCACTGAGCGTCAGACCCCGTAGAAAAGATCAA
AGGATCTTCTTGAGATCCTTTTTTTCTGCGCGTAATCTGCTGCTTGCAAACAAAAAAACCACCGCTACCA
GCGGTGGTTTGTTTGCCGGATCAAGAGCTACCAACTCTTTTTCCGAAGGTAACTGGCTTCAGCAGAGCGC
AGATACCAAATACTGTTCTTCTAGTGTAGCCGTAGTTAGGCCACCACTTCAAGAACTCTGTAGCACCGCC
TACATACCTCGCTCTGCTAATCCTGTTACCAGTGGCTGCTGCCAGTGGCGATAAGTCGTGTCTTACCGGG
TTGGACTCAAGACGATAGTTACCGGATAAGGCGCAGCGGTCGGGCTGAACGGGGGGTTCGTGCACACAGC
CCAGCTTGGAGCGAACGACCTACACCGAACTGAGATACCTACAGCGTGAGCTATGAGAAAGCGCCACGCT
TCCCGAAGGGAGAAAGGCGGACAGGTATCCGGTAAGCGGCAGGGTCGGAACAGGAGAGCGCACGAGGGAG
CTTCCAGGGGGAAACGCCTGGTATCTTTATAGTCCTGTCGGGTTTCGCCACCTCTGACTTGAGCGTCGAT
TTTTGTGATGCTCGTCAGGGGGGCGGAGCCTATGGAAAAACGCCAGCAACGCGGCCTTTTTACGGTTCCT
GGCCTTTTGCTGGCCTTTTGCTCACATGTTCTTTCCTGCGTTATCCCCTGATTCTGTGGATAACCGTAG
Features (pLannotate 1.2.2; 5 found; start..end, strand, type, name):
     11..724     +  CDS            YPet: yellow fluorescent protein optimized for FRET with CyPet (Nguyen and Daugherty, 2005)
    744..778     -  terminator     lambda t0 terminator: minimal transcription terminator from phage lambda (Scholtissek and Grosse, 1987)
    852..1508    -  CDS            cat: CAT_ECOLX - Experimental evidence at protein level: Swiss-Prot protein existence level 1. This enzyme is an effector of chloramphenicol resistance in bacteria. From Escherichia coli. This protein is used as a marker in many commonly used cloning vectors, such as pACYC184.
   1509..1606    -  promoter       cat promoter: promoter of the E. coli cat gene encoding chloramphenicol acetyltransferase
   1690..2278    +  rep_origin     ori: high-copy-number ColE1/pMB1/pBR322/pUC origin of replication
