[The description below was written by a language model from this plasmid's Addgene catalogue record and pLannotate feature annotations shown in this document.]
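Description:
pYTK033 is a small (about 2.4 kb) part-storage plasmid from a modular yeast toolkit (YTK) for hierarchical, multipart Golden Gate-style assembly. It is built on the pYTK001 part-entry backbone and holds the coding sequence of the yellow fluorescent protein Venus as a "Type 3" part, the position in the toolkit's assembly scheme generally reserved for coding sequences. Although it is catalogued as a bacterial expression vector, the annotated features show no promoter upstream of the fluorescent protein gene. The plasmid therefore appears to serve as an E. coli-propagated carrier for the part rather than as an expression construct in its own right.

The backbone is minimal. A high-copy ColE1/pUC-type origin supports replication in E. coli, and a chloramphenicol acetyltransferase (cat) gene driven by its native promoter provides chloramphenicol selection. A lambda t0 terminator lies between the resistance cassette and the insert. No yeast origin or yeast marker is annotated, since these elements are supplied by other toolkit parts during assembly. The insert, a synthetic sequence, was introduced through BsmBI sites that were destroyed during cloning. The automated annotation labels the roughly 710 bp open reading frame as YPet, a closely related yellow GFP variant. This most likely reflects sequence similarity among yellow fluorescent proteins, and the catalogue entry identifies the insert as Venus.

In use, the Venus part is combined with toolkit promoter, terminator and other part types to build yeast transcriptional units. There it can act as a fluorescent reporter, for example when characterising regulatory parts. The record does not describe the overhangs or the enzyme used for downstream assembly.
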