Addgene plasmid #65140: pYTK033
Purpose: Encodes Venus as a Type 3 part to be used in the Dueber YTK system
Depositing lab: John Dueber. Depositing organization: University of California, Berkeley. Publication: A Highly Characterized Yeast Toolkit for Modular, Multipart Assembly. Lee ME, DeLoache WC, Cervantes B, Dueber JE. ACS Synth Biol. 2015 Apr 14. 10.1021/sb500366v PubMed 25871405.
Backbone
  Vector backbone: pYTK001
  Vector type: Bacterial Expression
Growth in bacteria
  Bacterial resistance: Chloramphenicol, 25 μg/mL
  Growth temperature: 37°C
  Growth strain: DH10B
  Copy number: High Copy
Gene/Insert
  Gene/Insert name: Venus
  Species: Synthetic
  Cloning method: Restriction Enzyme; 5′ cloning site BsmBI (destroyed during cloning); 3′ cloning site BsmBI (destroyed during cloning)
Terms and licenses: Academic/Nonprofit Terms; Industry Terms: Not Available to Industry
Depositor comments: Type 3 parts are generally reserved for coding sequences in the Dueber YTK. For more information, please visit the supplemental information in PMID:25871405.
How to cite: pYTK033 was a gift from John Dueber (Addgene plasmid # 65140 ; http://n2t.net/addgene:65140 ; RRID:Addgene_65140)
