>Addgene plasmid #65140 | pYTK033 | addgene partial sequence | sequence record 111958 | pRS414-R 5'-CACCTCTGACTTGAGCGTCG-3'
GGGGGGCGGAGCCTATGGAAAAACGCCAGCAACGCGGCCTTTTTACGGTTCCTGGCCTTTTGCTGGCCTT
TTGCTCACATGTTCTTTCCTGCGTTATCCCCTGATTCTGTGGATAACCGTAGTCGGTCTCATATGTCTAA
AGGTGAAGAATTATTCACTGGTGTTGTCCCAATTTTGGTTGAATTAGATGGTGATGTTAATGGTCACAAA
TTTTCTGTCTCCGGTGAAGGTGAAGGTGATGCTACTTACGGTAAATTGACCTTAAAATTGATTTGTACTA
CTGGTAAATTGCCAGTTCCATGGCCAACCTTAGTCACTACTTTAGGTTATGGTTTGCAATGTTTTGCTAG
ATACCCAGATCATATGAAACAACATGACTTTTTCAAGTCTGCCATGCCAGAAGGTTATGTTCAAGAAAGA
ACTATTTTTTTCAAAGATGACGGTAACTACAAGACCAGAGCTGAAGTCAAGTTTGAAGGTGATACCTTAG
TTAATAGAATCGAATTAAAAGGTATTGATTTTAAAGAAGGTGGTAACATTTTAGGTCACAAATTGGAATA
CAACTATAACTCTCACAATGTTTACATCACTGCTGACAAACAAAAGAATGGTATCAAAGCTAACTTCAAA
ATTAGACACAACATTGAAGATGGTGGTGTTCAATTAGCTGACCATTATCAACAAAATACTCCAATTGGTG
ATGGTCCAGTCTTGTTACCAGACAACCATTACTTATCCTATCAATCTGCCTTATCCAAAGATCCAAACGA
AAAGAGAGATCACATGGTCTTGTTAGAATTTGTTACTGCTGCTGGTATTACCCATGGTATGGATGAATTG
TACAAAGGATCCTGAGACCAGACCAATAAAAAACGCCCGGCGGCAACCGAGCGTTCTGAACAAATCCAGA
TGGAGTTCTGAGGTCATTACTGGATCTATCAACAGGAGTCCAAGCGAGCTCGATATCAAATTACGCCCCG
CCCTGCCACTCATCGCA
