>Addgene plasmid #65140 | pYTK033 | addgene partial sequence | sequence record 220907 | CAT-F 5'-GTTTGTGATGGCTTCCATGTC-3'
GTACTGCGATGAGTGGCAGGGCGGGGCGTAATTTGATATCGAGCTCGCTTGGACTCCTGTTGATAGATCC
AGTAATGACCTCAGAACTCCATCTGGATTTGTTCAGAACGCTCGGTTGCCGCCGGGCGTTTTTTATTGGT
CTGGTCTCAGGATCCTTTGTACAATTCATCCATACCATGGGTAATACCAGCAGCAGTAACAAATTCTAAC
AAGACCATGTGATCTCTCTTTTCGTTTGGATCTTTGGATAAGGCAGATTGATAGGATAAGTAATGGTTGT
CTGGTAACAAGACTGGACCATCACCAATTGGAGTATTTTGTTGATAATGGTCAGCTAATTGAACACCACC
ATCTTCAATGTTGTGTCTAATTTTGAAGTTAGCTTTGATACCATTCTTTTGTTTGTCAGCAGTGATGTAA
ACATTGTGAGAGTTATAGTTGTATTCCAATTTGTGACCTAAAATGTTACCACCTTCTTTAAAATCAATAC
CTTTTAATTCGATTCTATTAACTAAGGTATCACCTTCAAACTTGACTTCAGCTCTGGTCTTGTAGTTACC
GTCATCTTTGAAAAAAATAGTTCTTTCTTGAACATAACCTTCTGGCATGGCAGACTTGAAAAAGTCATGT
TGTTTCATATGATCTGGGTATCTAGCAAAACATTGCAAACCATAACCTAAAGTAGTGACTAAGGTTGGCC
ATGGAACTGGCAATTTACCAGTAGTACAAATCAATTTTAAGGTCAATTTACCGTAAGTAGCATCACCTTC
ACCTTCACCGGAGACAGAAAATTTGTGACCATTAACATCACCATCTAATTCAACCAAAATTGGGACAACA
CCAGTGAATAATTCTTCACCTTTAGACATATGAGACCGACTACGGTTATCCACAGAATCAGGGGATAACG
CAGGAAAGAACATGTGAGCAAAAGGCCAGCAAAAGGCCAGGAACCGTAAAAAGGCCGCGTTGCTGGCG
